>Addgene plasmid #136073 | pCk3_spacer | addgene full sequence | sequence record 274968 | Addgene NGS Result
ATACCGCACAGATGCGTAAGGAGAAAATACCGCATCAGGCGCTCATCCGCTTCCTCGCTCACTGACTCGC
TGCGCTCGGTCGTTCGGCTGCGGCGAGCGGTATCAGCTCACTCAAAGGCGGTAATACGGTTATCCACAGA
ATCAGGGGATAACGCAGGAAAGAACATGTGAGCAAAAGGCCAGCAAAAGGCCAGGAACCGTAAAAAGGCC
GCGTTGCTGGCGTTTTTCCATAGGCTCCGCCCCCCTGACGAGCATCACAAAAATCGACGCTCAAGTCAGA
GGTGGCGAAACCCGACAGGACTATAAAGATACCAGGCGTTTCCCCCTGGAAGCTCCCTCGTGCGCTCTCC
TGTTCCGACCCTGCCGCTTACCGGATACCTGTCCGCCTTTCTCCCTTCGGGAAGCGTGGCGCTTTCTCAT
AGCTCACGCTGTAGGTATCTCAGTTCGGTGTAGGTCGTTCGCTCCAAGCTGGGCTGTGTGCACGAACCCC
CCGTTCAGCCCGACCGCTGCGCCTTATCCGGTAACTATCGTCTTGAGTCCAACCCGGTAAGACACGACTT
ATCGCCACTGGCAGCAGCCACTGGTAACAGGATTAGCAGAGCGAGGTATGTAGGCGGTGCTACAGAGTTC
TTGAAGTGGTGGCCTAACTACGGCTACACTAGAAGGACAGTATTTGGTATCTGCGCTCTGCTGAAGCCAG
TTACCTTCGGAAAAAGAGTTGGTAGCTCTTGATCCGGCAAACAAACCACCGCTGGTAGCGGTGGTTTTTT
TGTTTGCAAGCAGCAGATTACGCGCAGAAAAAAAGGATCTCAAGAAGATCCTTTGATCTTTTCTACGGGG
TCTGACGCTCAGTGGAACGAAAACTCACGTTAAGGGATTTTGGTCATGCATTCTAGGTGATTAGAAAAAC
TCATCGAGCATCAAATGAAACTGCAATTTATTCATATCAGGATTATCAATACCATATTTTTGAAAAAGCC
GTTTCTGTAATGAAGGAGAAAACTCACCGAGGCAGTTCCATAGGATGGCAAGATCCTGGTATCGGTCTGC
GATTCCGACTCGTCCAACATCAATACAACCTATTAATTTCCCCTCGTCAAAAATAAGGTTATCAAGTGAG
AAATCACCATGAGTGACGACTGAATCCGGTGAGAATGGCAAAAGTTTATGCATTTCTTTCCAGACTTGTT
CAACAGGCCAGCCATTACGCTCGTCATCAAAATCACTCGCATCAACCAAACCGTTATTCATTCGTGATTG
CGCCTGAGCGAGTCGAAATACGCGATCGCTGTTAAAAGGACAATTACAAACAGGAATCGAATGCAACCGG
CGCAGGAACACTGCCAGCGCATCAACAATATTTTCACCTGAATCAGGATATTCTTCTAATACCTGGAATG
CTGTTTTCCCTGGGATCGCAGTGGTGAGTAACCATGCATCATCAGGAGTACGGATAAAATGCTTGATGGT
CGGAAGAGGCATAAATTCCGTCAGCCAGTTTAGTCTGACCATCTCATCTGTAACATCATTGGCAACGCTA
CCTTTGCCATGTTTCAGAAACAACTCTGGCGCATCGGGCTTCCCATACAATCGGTAGATTGTCGCACCTG
ATTGCCCGACATTATCGCGAGCCCATTTATACCCATATAAATCAGCATCCATGTTGGAATTTAATCGCGG
CCTTGAGCAAGACGTTTCCCGTTGAATATGGCTCATAACAGAACTTATTATTTCCTTCCTCTTTTCTACA
GTATTTAAAGATACCCCAAGAAGCTAATTATAACAAGACGAACTCCAATTCACTGTTCCTTGCATTCTAA
AACCTTAAATACCAGAAAACAGCTTTTTCAAAGTTGTTTTCAAAGTTGGCGTATAACATAGTATCGACGG
AGCCGATTTTGAAACCGCGGTGATCACAGGCAGCAACGCTCTGTCATCGTTACAATCAACATGCTACCCT
CCGCGAGATCATCCGTGTTTCAAACCCGGCAGCTTAGTTGCCGTTCTTCCGAATAGCATCGGTAACATGA
GCAAAGTCTGCCGCCTTACAACGGCTCTCCCGCTGACGCCGTCCCGGACTGATGGGCTGCCTGTATCGAG
TGGTGATTTTGTGCCGAGCTGCCGGTCGGGGAGCTGTTGGCTGGCTGGTGGCAGGATATATTGTGGTGTA
AACATAACGAATTGCTCTTCATACAGGAGTCTGAGCAGGACAACTCGCGTAGTGAGAGTTACATGTTCGT
TGGGTTCTTCCGACACGGACCTGAGTTGGCCAACGTCCCACCTGAGGTCTGTGCCCCGGTGATGAGAAGT
GTGCATCTCGTTCTTGCAGCTCGTCAGTACTTTCAGAATCATGGCGTGCATGGTAGAATGACCCTTATAA
CGGACTTCGACATGGCAATCGCTACAGTGAAGAGCAATTCTGACAGGATATATTGGCGGGTAAACCTAAG
AGAAAAGAGCGTTTATTAGAATAATCGGATATTTAAAAGGGCGTGAAAAGGTTTATCCGTTCGTCCATTT
GTATGTGCATGCCAACCACAGGGTTCCCCTCGGGATCAAAGTACTTTGATCCAACCCCTCCGCTGCTATA
GTGCAGTCGGCTTCTGACGTTCAGTGCAGCCGTCATCTGAAAACGACATGTCGCACAAGTCCTAAGTTAC
GCGACAGGCTGCCGCCCTGCCCTTTTCCTGGCGTTTTCTTGTCGCGTGTTTTAGTCGCATAAAGTAGAAT
ACTTGCGACTAGAACCGGAGACATTACGCCATGAACAAGAGCGCCGCCGCTGGCCTGCTGGGCTATGCCC
GCGTCAGCACCGACGACCAGGACTTGACCAACCAACGGGCCGAACTGCACGCGGCCGGCTGCACCAAGCT
GTTTTCCGAGAAGATCACCGGCACCAGGCGCGACCGCCCGGAGCTGGCCAGGATGCTTGACCACCTACGC
CCTGGCGACGTTGTGACAGTGACCAGGCTAGACCGCCTGGCCCGCAGCACCCGCGACCTACTGGACATTG
CCGAGCGCATCCAGGAGGCCGGCGCGGGCCTGCGTAGCCTGGCAGAGCCGTGGGCCGACACCACCACGCC
GGCCGGCCGCATGGTGTTGACCGTGTTCGCCGGCATTGCCGAGTTCGAGCGTTCCCTAATCATCGACCGC
ACCCGGAGCGGGCGCGAGGCCGCCAAGGCCCGAGGCGTGAAGTTTGGCCCCCGCCCTACCCTCACCCCGG
CACAGATCGCGCACGCCCGCGAGCTGATCGACCAGGAAGGCCGCACCGTGAAAGAGGCGGCTGCACTGCT
TGGCGTGCATCGCTCGACCCTGTACCGCGCACTTGAGCGCAGCGAGGAAGTGACGCCCACCGAGGCCAGG
CGGCGCGGTGCCTTCCGTGAGGACGCATTGACCGAGGCCGACGCCCTGGCGGCCGCCGAGAATGAACGCC
AAGAGGAACAAGCATGAAACCGCACCAGGACGGCCAGGACGAACCGTTTTTCATTACCGAAGAGATCGAG
GCGGAGATGATCGCGGCCGGGTACGTGTTCGAGCCGCCCGCGCACCTCTCAACCGTGCGGCTGCATGAAA
TCCTGGCCGGTTTGTCTGATGCCAAGCTGGCGGCCTGGCCGGCCAGCTTGGCCGCTGAAGAAACCGAGCG
CCGCCGTCTAAAAAGGTGATGTGTATTTGAGTAAAACAGCTTGCGTCATGCGGTCGCTGCGTATATGATG
CGATGAGTAAATAAACAAATACGCAAGGGGAACGCATGAAGGTTATCGCTGTACTTAACCAGAAAGGCGG
GTCAGGCAAGACGACCATCGCAACCCATCTAGCCCGCGCCCTGCAACTCGCCGGGGCCGATGTTCTGTTA
GTCGATTCCGATCCCCAGGGCAGTGCCCGCGATTGGGCGGCCGTGCGGGAAGATCAACCGCTAACCGTTG
TCGGCATCGACCGCCCGACGATTGACCGCGACGTGAAGGCCATCGGCCGGCGCGACTTCGTAGTGATCGA
CGGAGCGCCCCAGGCGGCGGACTTGGCTGTGTCCGCGATCAAGGCAGCCGACTTCGTGCTGATTCCGGTG
CAGCCAAGCCCTTACGACATATGGGCCACCGCCGACCTGGTGGAGCTGGTTAAGCAGCGCATTGAGGTCA
CGGATGGAAGGCTACAAGCGGCCTTTGTCGTGTCGCGGGCGATCAAAGGCACGCGCATCGGCGGTGAGGT
TGCCGAGGCGCTGGCCGGGTACGAGCTGCCCATTCTTGAGTCCCGTATCACGCAGCGCGTGAGCTACCCA
GGCACTGCCGCCGCCGGCACAACCGTTCTTGAATCAGAACCCGAGGGCGACGCTGCCCGCGAGGTCCAGG
CGCTGGCCGCTGAAATTAAATCAAAACTCATTTGAGTTAATGAGGTAAAGAGAAAATGAGCAAAAGCACA
AACACGCTAAGTGCCGGCCGTCCGAGCGCACGCAGCAGCAAGGCTGCAACGTTGGCCAGCCTGGCAGACA
CGCCAGCCATGAAGCGGGTCAACTTTCAGTTGCCGGCGGAGGATCACACCAAGCTGAAGATGTACGCGGT
ACGCCAAGGCAAGACCATTACCGAGCTGCTATCTGAATACATCGCGCAGCTACCAGAGTAAATGAGCAAA
TGAATAAATGAGTAGATGAATTTTAGCGGCTAAAGGAGGCGGCATGGAAAATCAAGAACAACCAGGCACC
GACGCCGTGGAATGCCCCATGTGTGGAGGAACGGGCGGTTGGCCAGGCGTAAGCGGCTGGGTTGCCTGCC
GGCCCTGCAATGGCACTGGAACCCCCAAGCCCGAGGAATCGGCGTGAGCGGTCGCAAACCATCCGGCCCG
GTACAAATCGGCGCGGCGCTGGGTGATGACCTGGTGGAGAAGTTGAAGGCCGCGCAGGCCGCCCAGCGGC
AACGCATCGAGGCAGAAGCACGCCCCGGTGAATCGTGGCAAGCGGCCGCTGATCGAATCCGCAAAGAATC
CCGGCAACCGCCGGCAGCCGGTGCGCCGTCGATTAGGAAGCCGCCCAAGGGCGACGAGCAACCAGATTTT
TTCGTTCCGATGCTCTATGACGTGGGCACCCGCGATAGTCGCAGCATCATGGACGTGGCCGTTTTCCGTC
TGTCGAAGCGTGACCGACGAGCTGGCGAGGTGATCCGCTACGAGCTTCCAGACGGGCACGTAGAGGTTTC
CGCAGGGCCGGCCGGCATGGCCAGTGTGTGGGATTACGACCTGGTACTGATGGCGGTTTCCCATCTAACC
GAATCCATGAACCGATACCGGGAAGGGAAGGGAGACAAGCCCGGCCGCGTGTTCCGTCCACACGTTGCGG
ACGTACTCAAGTTCTGCCGGCGAGCCGATGGCGGAAAGCAGAAAGACGACCTGGTAGAAACCTGCATTCG
GTTAAACACCACGCACGTTGCCATGCAGCGTACGAAGAAGGCCAAGAACGGCCGCCTGGTGACGGTATCC
GAGGGTGAAGCCTTGATTAGCCGCTACAAGATCGTAAAGAGCGAAACCGGGCGGCCGGAGTACATCGAGA
TCGAGCTAGCTGATTGGATGTACCGCGAGATCACAGAAGGCAAGAACCCGGACGTGCTGACGGTTCACCC
CGATTACTTTTTGATCGATCCCGGCATCGGCCGTTTTCTCTACCGCCTGGCACGCCGCGCCGCAGGCAAG
GCAGAAGCCAGATGGTTGTTCAAGACGATCTACGAACGCAGTGGCAGCGCCGGAGAGTTCAAGAAGTTCT
GTTTCACCGTGCGCAAGCTGATCGGGTCAAATGACCTGCCGGAGTACGATTTGAAGGAGGAGGCGGGGCA
GGCTGGCCCGATCCTAGTCATGCGCTACCGCAACCTGATCGAGGGCGAAGCATCCGCCGGTTCCTAATGT
ACGGAGCAGATGCTAGGGCAAATTGCCCTAGCAGGGGAAAAAGGTCGAAAAGGACTCTTTCCTGTGGATA
GCACGTACATTGGGAACCCAAAGCCGTACATTGGGAACCGGAACCCGTACATTGGGAACCCAAAGCCGTA
CATTGGGAACCGGTCACACATGTAAGTGACTGATATAAAAGAGAAAAAAGGCGATTTTTCCGCCTAAAAC
TCTTTAAAACTTATTAAAACTCTTAAAACCCGCCTGGCCTGTGCATAACTGTCTGGCCAGCGCACAGCCG
AAGTGCTGCAAAAAGCGCCTACCCTTCGGTCGCTGCGCTCCCTACGCCCCGCCGCTTCGCGTCGGCCTAT
CGCGGCCGCTGGCCGCTCAAAAATGGCTGGCCTACGGCCAGGCAATCTACCAGGGCGCGGACAAGCCGCG
CCGTCGCCACTCGACCGCCGGCGCCCACATCAAGGCACCCTGCCTCGCGCGTTTCGGTGATGACGGTGAA
AACCTCTGACACATGCAGCTCCCGGTGACGGTCACAGCTTGTCTGTAAGCGGATGCCGGGAGCAGACAAG
CCCGTCAGGGCGCGTCAGCGGGTGTTGGCGGGTGTCGGGGCGCAGCCATGACCCAGTCACGTAGCGATAG
CGGAGTGTATACTGGCTTAACTATGCGGCATCAGAGCAGATTGTACTGAGAGTGCACCATATGCGGTGTG
AA
Features (pLannotate 1.2.2; 10 found; start..end, strand, type, name):
    225..813     -  rep_origin     ori: high-copy-number ColE1/pMB1/pBR322/pUC origin of replication
    901..1716    -  CDS            KanR: aminoglycoside phosphotransferase; aph(3')-Ia; confers resistance to kanamycin in bacteria or G418 (Geneticin®) in eukaryotes
   2149..2173    +  misc_feature   LB T-DNA repeat: left border repeat from nopaline C58 T-DNA
   2421..2445    +  misc_feature   RB T-DNA repeat: right border repeat from nopaline C58 T-DNA
   2785..3186    +  CDS            Y4CG_SINFN (fragment): Protein inferred from homology: Swiss-Prot protein existence level 3. From Sinorhizobium fredii (strain NBRC 101917 / NGR234).
   3746..4375    +  CDS            pVS1 StaA: stability protein from the Pseudomonas plasmid pVS1 (Heeb et al., 2000)
   4804..5877    +  CDS            pVS1 RepA: replication protein from the Pseudomonas plasmid pVS1 (Heeb et al., 2000)
   5943..6137    +  rep_origin     pVS1 oriV: origin of replication for the Pseudomonas plasmid pVS1 (Heeb et al., 2000)
   6340..6379    +  CDS            rop (fragment): Rop protein, which maintains plasmids at low copy number; rop
   6481..39      +  misc_feature   bom (across the origin): basis of mobility region from pBR322
