[The description below was written by a language model from this plasmid's Addgene catalogue record and pLannotate feature annotations shown in this document.]
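Description:
pCk3_spacer is a placeholder plasmid from a Loop-style hierarchical DNA assembly toolkit developed for plant synthetic biology, in particular for engineering the liverwort Marchantia polymorpha. It is built on the pCk3 backbone, a kanamycin-selected binary vector that occupies the third of the positional slots used when several lower-level constructs are combined into an even-level (L2 and onward) assembly. Instead of a transcription unit, it carries a short synthetic "odd spacer" sequence. The spacer has been domesticated to remove internal BsaI and SapI sites. It was inserted through SapI sites that were destroyed in the process.

The annotated 6,582 nt sequence shows a typical Agrobacterium binary vector architecture. A high-copy ColE1/pUC-type origin and an aph(3')-Ia kanamycin resistance gene support propagation and selection in E. coli. The pVS1 oriV, RepA replication protein and StaA stability protein allow stable maintenance in Agrobacterium. A pBR322 bom region and a rop fragment are also detected. Nopaline-type left and right T-DNA border repeats lie only about 250 bp apart, which fits a T-DNA region holding just the small spacer. No promoter, reporter or plant selection marker is annotated between them.

Its use is purely structural. When an even-level assembly has no genuine construct assigned to position 3, this plasmid supplies a neutral filler so that the multi-part assembly reaction can still close correctly. It has no expression function of its own.
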