Addgene plasmid #136073: pCk3_spacer
Purpose: Use when making even level constructs (L2,...) if pCk3 position (position 3) has no construct assigned
Depositing lab: Jim Haseloff. Depositing organization: University of Cambridge. Publication: Systematic tools for reprogramming plant gene expression in a simple model, Marchantia polymorpha. Sauret-Gueto S, Frangedakis E, Silvestri L, Rebmann M, Tomaselli M, Markel K, Delmans M, West A, Patron NJ, Haseloff J. ACS Synth Biol. 2020 Mar 12. doi: 10.1021/acssynbio.9b00511. PubMed 32163700.
Backbone
  Vector backbone: pCk3
  Vector type: Plant Expression, Synthetic Biology
Growth in bacteria
  Bacterial resistance: Kanamycin, 50 μg/mL
  Growth temperature: 37°C
  Growth strain: DH5alpha
  Copy number: High Copy
Gene/Insert
  Gene/Insert name: Odd spacer
  Species: Synthetic
  Mutation: BsaI/ SapI domesticated
  Cloning method: Restriction Enzyme; 5′ cloning site SapI (destroyed during cloning); 3′ cloning site SapI (destroyed during cloning)
  Sequencing primers: 5′ n/a
Depositor comments: Please visit https://www.biorxiv.org/content/10.1101/2020.02.29.971002v1 for bioRxiv preprint.
How to cite: pCk3_spacer was a gift from Jim Haseloff (Addgene plasmid # 136073 ; http://n2t.net/addgene:136073 ; RRID:Addgene_136073)
